>Addgene plasmid #143607 | TFORF2748 | addgene full sequence | sequence record 400448 | Addgene NGS Result
TTAATGTAGTCTTATGCAATACTCTTGTAGTCTTGCAACATGGTAACGATGAGTTAGCAACATGCCTTAC
AAGGAGAGAAAAAGCACCGTGCATGCCGATTGGTGGAAGTAAGGTGGTACGATCGTGCCTTATTAGGAAG
GCAACAGACGGGTCTGACATGGATTGGACGAACCACTGAATTGCCGCATTGCAGAGATATTGTATTTAAG
TGCCTAGCTCGATACATAAACGGGTCTCTCTGGTTAGACCAGATCTGAGCCTGGGAGCTCTCTGGCTAAC
TAGGGAACCCACTGCTTAAGCCTCAATAAAGCTTGCCTTGAGTGCTTCAAGTAGTGTGTGCCCGTCTGTT
GTGTGACTCTGGTAACTAGAGATCCCTCAGACCCTTTTAGTCAGTGTGGAAAATCTCTAGCAGTGGCGCC
CGAACAGGGACTTGAAAGCGAAAGGGAAACCAGAGGAGCTCTCTCGACGCAGGACTCGGCTTGCTGAAGC
GCGCACGGCAAGAGGCGAGGGGCGGCGACTGGTGAGTACGCCAAAAATTTTGACTAGCGGAGGCTAGAAG
GAGAGAGATGGGTGCGAGAGCGTCAGTATTAAGCGGGGGAGAATTAGATCGCGATGGGAAAAAATTCGGT
TAAGGCCAGGGGGAAAGAAAAAATATAAATTAAAACATATAGTATGGGCAAGCAGGGAGCTAGAACGATT
CGCAGTTAATCCTGGCCTGTTAGAAACATCAGAAGGCTGTAGACAAATACTGGGACAGCTACAACCATCC
CTTCAGACAGGATCAGAAGAACTTAGATCATTATATAATACAGTAGCAACCCTCTATTGTGTGCATCAAA
GGATAGAGATAAAAGACACCAAGGAAGCTTTAGACAAGATAGAGGAAGAGCAAAACAAAAGTAAGACCAC
CGCACAGCAAGCGGCCGCTGATCTTCAGACCTGGAGGAGGAGATATGAGGGACAATTGGAGAAGTGAATT
ATATAAATATAAAGTAGTAAAAATTGAACCATTAGGAGTAGCACCCACCAAGGCAAAGAGAAGAGTGGTG
CAGAGAGAAAAAAGAGCAGTGGGAATAGGAGCTTTGTTCCTTGGGTTCTTGGGAGCAGCAGGAAGCACTA
TGGGCGCAGCGTCAATGACGCTGACGGTACAGGCCAGACAATTATTGTCTGGTATAGTGCAGCAGCAGAA
CAATTTGCTGAGGGCTATTGAGGCGCAACAGCATCTGTTGCAACTCACAGTCTGGGGCATCAAGCAGCTC
CAGGCAAGAATCCTGGCTGTGGAAAGATACCTAAAGGATCAACAGCTCCTGGGGATTTGGGGTTGCTCTG
GAAAACTCATTTGCACCACTGCTGTGCCTTGGAATGCTAGTTGGAGTAATAAATCTCTGGAACAGATTTG
GAATCACACGACCTGGATGGAGTGGGACAGAGAAATTAACAATTACACAAGCTTAATACACTCCTTAATT
GAAGAATCGCAAAACCAGCAAGAAAAGAATGAACAAGAATTATTGGAATTAGATAAATGGGCAAGTTTGT
GGAATTGGTTTAACATAACAAATTGGCTGTGGTATATAAAATTATTCATAATGATAGTAGGAGGCTTGGT
AGGTTTAAGAATAGTTTTTGCTGTACTTTCTATAGTGAATAGAGTTAGGCAGGGATATTCACCATTATCG
TTTCAGACCCACCTCCCAACCCCGAGGGGACCCATGCATTGCATCTCAATTAGTCAGCAACCAGGTGTGG
AAAGTCCCCAGGCTCCCCAGCAGGCAGAAGTATGCAAAGCATGCGTCTCAATTAGTCAGCAACCATAGTC
CCGCCCCTAACTCCGCCCATCCCGCCCCTAACTCCGCCCAGTTCCGCCCATTCTCCGCCCCATGGCTGAC
TAATTTTTTTTATTTATGCAGAGGCCGAGGCCGCCTCGGCCTCTGAGCTATTCCAGAAGTAGTGAGGAGG
CTTTTTTGGAGGCCTAGGCTTTTGCAAAAAGCTTTCTAGAGGTACCACCGGAGCTTACCATGACCGAGTA
CAAGCCCACGGTGCGCCTCGCCACCCGCGACGACGTCCCCAGGGCCGTACGCACCCTCGCCGCCGCGTTC
GCCGACTACCCCGCCACGCGCCACACCGTCGATCCGGACCGCCACATCGAGCGGGTCACCGAGCTGCAAG
AACTCTTCCTCACGCGCGTCGGGCTCGACATCGGCAAGGTGTGGGTCGCGGACGACGGCGCCGCCGTGGC
GGTCTGGACCACGCCGGAGAGCGTCGAAGCGGGGGCGGTGTTCGCCGAGATCGGCCCGCGCATGGCCGAG
TTGAGCGGTTCCCGGCTGGCCGCGCAGCAACAGATGGAAGGCCTCCTGGCGCCGCACCGGCCCAAGGAGC
CCGCGTGGTTCCTGGCCACCGTCGGCGTCTCGCCCGACCACCAGGGCAAGGGTCTGGGCAGCGCCGTCGT
GCTCCCCGGAGTGGAGGCGGCCGAGCGCGCCGGGGTGCCCGCCTTCCTGGAGACCTCCGCGCCCCGCAAC
CTCCCCTTCTACGAGCGGCTCGGCTTCACCGTCACCGCCGACGTCGAGGTGCCCGAAGGACCGCGCACCT
GGTGCATGACCCGCAAGCCCGGTGCCAGTTAACGAATTCTAGATCTTGAGACAAATGGCAGTATTCATCC
ACAATTTTAAAAGAAAAGGGGGGATTGGGGGGTACAGTGCAGGGGAAAGAATAGTAGACATAATAGCAAC
AGACATACAAACTAAAGAATTACAAAAACAAATTACAAAAATTCAAAATTTTCGGGTTTATTACAGGGAC
AGCAGAGATCCACTTTGGCGCCGGCTCGAGGCCTGCAGGTGCAAAGATGGATAAAGTTTTAAACAGAGAG
GAATCTTTGCAGCTAATGGACCTTCTAGGTCTTGAAAGGAGTGGGAATTGGCTCCGGTGCCCGTCAGTGG
GCAGAGCGCACATCGCCCACAGTCCCCGAGAAGTTGGGGGGAGGGGTCGGCAATTGAACCGGTGCCTAGA
GAAGGTGGCGCGGGGTAAACTGGGAAAGTGATGTCGTGTACTGGCTCCGCCTTTTTCCCGAGGGTGGGGG
AGAACCGTATATAAGTGCAGTAGTCGCCGTGAACGTTCTTTTTCGCAACGGGTTTGCCGCCAGAACACAG
GTAAGTGCCGTGTGTGGTTCCCGCGGGCCTGGCCTCTTTACGGGTTATGGCCCTTGCGTGCCTTGAATTA
CTTCCACCTGGCTGCAGTACGTGATTCTTGATCCCGAGCTTCGGGTTGGAAGTGGGTGGGAGAGTTCGAG
GCCTTGCGCTTAAGGAGCCCCTTCGCCTCGTGCTTGAGTTGAGGCCTGGCCTGGGCGCTGGGGCCGCCGC
GTGCGAATCTGGTGGCACCTTCGCGCCTGTCTCGCTGCTTTCGATAAGTCTCTAGCCATTTAAAATTTTT
GATGACCTGCTGCGACGCTTTTTTTCTGGCAAGATAGTCTTGTAAATGCGGGCCAAGATCTGCACACTGG
TATTTCGGTTTTTGGGGCCGCGGGCGGCGACGGGGCCCGTGCGTCCCAGCGCACATGTTCGGCGAGGCGG
GGCCTGCGAGCGCGGCCACCGAGAATCGGACGGGGGTAGTCTCAAGCTGGCCGGCCTGCTCTGGTGCCTG
GCCTCGCGCCGCCGTGTATCGCCCCGCCCTGGGCGGCAAGGCTGGCCCGGTCGGCACCAGTTGCGTGAGC
GGAAAGATGGCCGCTTCCCGGCCCTGCTGCAGGGAGCTCAAAATGGAGGACGCGGCGCTCGGGAGAGCGG
GCGGGTGAGTCACCCACACAAAGGAAAAGGGCCTTTCCGTCCTCAGCCGTCGCTTCATGTGACTCCACGG
AGTACCGGGCGCCGTCCAGGCACCTCGATTAGTTCTCGAGCTTTTGGAGTACGTCGTCTTTAGGTTGGGG
GGAGGGGTTTTATGCGATGGAGTTTCCCCACACTGAGTGGGTGGAGACTGAAGTTAGGCCAGCTTGGCAC
TTGATGTAATTCTCCTTGGAATTTGCCCTTTTTGAGTTTGGATCTTGGTTCATTCTCAAGCCTCAGACAG
TGGTTCAAAGTTTTTTTCTTCCATTTCAGGTGTCGTGAGGCTAGCACCGCCACCATGGAGTCCAACCTGC
AGGGGACGTTCCTGCTGAACAACACGCCGCTGGCTCAGTTTCCGGAGATGAAGGCCCCGGTGTGCCAGTA
CTCTGTGCAGAACTCCTTCTACAAGCTCAGCCCCCCAGGGCTGGGCCCCCAGCTGGCCGCCGGAACCCCC
CACGGGATCACGGACATCCTGAGCAGGCCCGTGGCTGCGCCGAACAACAGCCTCCTCTCCGGCTACCCCC
ACGTGGCAGGCTTTGGGGGGCTCAGCTCGCAGGGGGTCTACTACAGCCCCCAGGTAGGGAATTTTTCCAA
GGCTGGGAACGAGTACCCGACCCGGACCCGGAACTGCTGGGCGGACACGGGCCAAGACTGGCGAGGCGGG
CGGCAGTGCAGCAACACCCCAGACCCCCTGAGTGACAGCATACACAAGAAGAAGCACACCCGGCCCACCT
TCACGGGGCACCAGATCTTTGCCCTGGAGAAAACCTTTGAGCAGACCAAGTACTTGGCTGGCCCCGAGAG
GGCACGGCTGGCATACTCACTGGGCATGACCGAGTCGCAGGTCAAGGTGTGGTTCCAGAACCGCAGGACC
AAGTGGCGGAAGAAGAGCGCCCTGGAGCCCTCGTCCTCCACGCCCCGGGCCCCGGGCGGCGCGGGTGCAG
GCGCAGGCGGGGACCGCGCACCCTCGGAGAACGAGGACGACGAGTACAACAAGCCGCTGGACCCCGACTC
GGACGACGAGAAGATCCGCCTGCTGCTGCGCAAGCACCGCGCCGCCTTCTCGGTGCTCAGCCTGGGAGCG
CACAGCGTCTAGTAATGAACTAGTCCGTAACTTGAAAGTATTTCGATTTCTTGGCTTTATATATCTTGTG
GAAAGGACGAAAACGAAAGTCCAGTAGGCCCAAGACGCGTTAAGTCGACAATCAACCTCTGGATTACAAA
ATTTGTGAAAGATTGACTGGTATTCTTAACTATGTTGCTCCTTTTACGCTATGTGGATACGCTGCTTTAA
TGCCTTTGTATCATGCTATTGCTTCCCGTATGGCTTTCATTTTCTCCTCCTTGTATAAATCCTGGTTGCT
GTCTCTTTATGAGGAGTTGTGGCCCGTTGTCAGGCAACGTGGCGTGGTGTGCACTGTGTTTGCTGACGCA
ACCCCCACTGGTTGGGGCATTGCCACCACCTGTCAGCTCCTTTCCGGGACTTTCGCTTTCCCCCTCCCTA
TTGCCACGGCGGAACTCATCGCCGCCTGCCTTGCCCGCTGCTGGACAGGGGCTCGGCTGTTGGGCACTGA
CAATTCCGTGGTGTTGTCGGGGAAATCATCGTCCTTTCCTTGGCTGCTCGCCTGTGTTGCCACCTGGATT
CTGCGCGGGACGTCCTTCTGCTACGTCCCTTCGGCCCTCAATCCAGCGGACCTTCCTTCCCGCGGCCTGC
TGCCGGCTCTGCGGCCTCTTCCGCGTCTTCGCCTTCGCCCTCAGACGAGTCGGATCTCCCTTTGGGCCGC
CTCCCCGCGTCGACTTTAAGACCAATGACTTACAAGGCAGCTGTAGATCTTAGCCACTTTTTAAAAGAAA
AGGGGGGACTGGAAGGGCTAATTCACTCCCAACGAAGACAAGATCTGCTTTTTGCTTGTACTGGGTCTCT
CTGGTTAGACCAGATCTGAGCCTGGGAGCTCTCTGGCTAACTAGGGAACCCACTGCTTAAGCCTCAATAA
AGCTTGCCTTGAGTGCTTCAAGTAGTGTGTGCCCGTCTGTTGTGTGACTCTGGTAACTAGAGATCCCTCA
GACCCTTTTAGTCAGTGTGGAAAATCTCTAGCAGTACGTATAGTAGTTCATGTCATCTTATTATTCAGTA
TTTATAACTTGCAAAGAAATGAATATCAGAGAGTGAGAGGAACTTGTTTATTGCAGCTTATAATGGTTAC
AAATAAAGCAATAGCATCACAAATTTCACAAATAAAGCATTTTTTTCACTGCATTCTAGTTGTGGTTTGT
CCAAACTCATCAATGTATCTTATCATGTCTGGCTCTAGCTATCCCGCCCCTAACTCCGCCCATCCCGCCC
CTAACTCCGCCCAGTTCCGCCCATTCTCCGCCCCATGGCTGACTAATTTTTTTTATTTATGCAGAGGCCG
AGGCCGCCTCGGCCTCTGAGCTATTCCAGAAGTAGTGAGGAGGCTTTTTTGGAGGCCTAGGGACGTACCC
AATTCGCCCTATAGTGAGTCGTATTACGCGCGCTCACTGGCCGTCGTTTTACAACGTCGTGACTGGGAAA
ACCCTGGCGTTACCCAACTTAATCGCCTTGCAGCACATCCCCCTTTCGCCAGCTGGCGTAATAGCGAAGA
GGCCCGCACCGATCGCCCTTCCCAACAGTTGCGCAGCCTGAATGGCGAATGGG
[124 nt withheld, positions 6494-6617]
C
[91 nt withheld, positions 6619-6709]
A
[49 nt withheld, positions 6711-6759]
CCTTTGACGTTGGAGTCCACGTTCTTT
[37 nt withheld, positions 6787-6823]
ACCCTATCTCGGTCTATTCTTTTGATTTATAAGGGATTTTGCCGATTTCGGCCTATTGGTTAAAAAATGA
GCTGATTTAACAAAAATTTAACGCGAATTTTAACAAAATATTAACGCTTACAATTTAGGTGGCACTTTTC
GGGGAAATGTGCGCGGAACCCCTATTTGTTTATTTTTCTAAATACATTCAAATATGTATCCGCTCATGAG
ACAATAACCCTGATAAATGCTTCAATAATATTGAAAAAGGAAGAGTATGAGTATTCAACATTTCCGTGTC
GCCCTTATTCCCTTTTTTGCGGCATTTTGCCTTCCTGTTTTTGCTCACCCAGAAACGCTGGTGAAAGTAA
AAGATGCTGAAGATCAGTTGGGTGCACGAGTGGGTTACATCGAACTGGATCTCAACAGCGGTAAGATCCT
TGAGAGTTTTCGCCCCGAAGAACGTTTTCCAATGATGAGCACTTTTAAAGTTCTGCTATGTGGCGCGGTA
TTATCCCGTATTGACGCCGGGCAAGAGCAACTCGGTCGCCGCATACACTATTCTCAGAATGACTTGGTTG
AGTACTCACCAGTCACAGAAAAGCATCTTACGGATGGCATGACAGTAAGAGAATTATGCAGTGCTGCCAT
AACCATGAGTGATAACACTGCGGCCAACTTACTTCTGACAACGATCGGAGGACCGAAGGAGCTAACCGCT
TTTTTGCACAACATGGGGGATCATGTAACTCGCCTTGATCGTTGGGAACCGGAGCTGAATGAAGCCATAC
CAAACGACGAGCGTGACACCACGATGCCTGTAGCAATGGCAACAACGTTGCGCAAACTATTAACTGGCGA
ACTACTTACTCTAGCTTCCCGGCAACAATTAATAGACTGGATGGAGGCGGATAAAGTTGCAGGACCACTT
CTGCGCTCGGCCCTTCCGGCTGGCTGGTTTATTGCTGATAAATCTGGAGCCGGTGAGCGTGGGTCTCGCG
GTATCATTGCAGCACTGGGGCCAGATGGTAAGCCCTCCCGTATCGTAGTTATCTACACGACGGGGAGTCA
GGCAACTATGGATGAACGAAATAGACAGATCGCTGAGATAGGTGCCTCACTGATTAAGCATTGGTAACTG
TCAGACCAAGTTTACTCATATATACTTTAGATTGATTTAAAACTTCATTTTTAATTTAAAAGGATCTAGG
TGAAGATCCTTTTTGATAATCTCATGACCAAAATCCCTTAACGTGAGTTTTCGTTCCACTGAGCGTCAGA
CCCCGTAGAAAAGATCAAAGGATCTTCTTGAGATCCTTTTTTTCTGCGCGTAATCTGCTGCTTGCAAACA
AAAAAACCACCGCTACCAGCGGTGGTTTGTTTGCCGGATCAAGAGCTACCAACTCTTTTTCCGAAGGTAA
CTGGCTTCAGCAGAGCGCAGATACCAAATACTGTTCTTCTAGTGTAGCCGTAGTTAGGCCACCACTTCAA
GAACTCTGTAGCACCGCCTACATACCTCGCTCTGCTAATCCTGTTACCAGTGGCTGCTGCCAGTGGCGAT
AAGTCGTGTCTTACCGGGTTGGACTCAAGACGATAGTTACCGGATAAGGCGCAGCGGTCGGGCTGAACGG
GGGGTTCGTGCACACAGCCCAGCTTGGAGCGAACGACCTACACCGAACTGAGATACCTACAGCGTGAGCT
ATGAGAAAGCGCCACGCTTCCCGAAGGGAGAAAGGCGGACAGGTATCCGGTAAGCGGCAGGGTCGGAACA
GGAGAGCGCACGAGGGAGCTTCCAGGGGGAAACGCCTGGTATCTTTATAGTCCTGTCGGGTTTCGCCACC
TCTGACTTGAGCGTCGATTTTTGTGATGCTCGTCAGGGGGGCGGAGCCTATGGAAAAACGCCAGCAACGC
GGCCTTTTTACGGTTCCTGGCCTTTTGCTGGCCTTTTGCTCACATGTTCTTTCCTGCGTTATCCCCTGAT
TCTGTGGATAACCGTATTACCGCCTTTGAGTGAGCTGATACCGCTCGCCGCAGCCGAACGACCGAGCGCA
GCGAGTCAGTGAGCGAGGAAGCGGAAGAGCGCCCAATACGCAAACCGCCTCTCCCCGCGCGTTGGCCGAT
TCATTAATGCAGCTGGCACGACAGGTTTCCCGACTGGAAAGCGGGCAGTGAGCGCAACGCAATTAATGTG
AGTTAGCTCACTCATTAGGCACCCCAGGCTTTACACTTTATGCTTCCGGCTCGTATGTTGTGTGGAATTG
TGAGCGGATAACAATTTCACACAGGAAACAGCTATGACCATGATTACGCCAAGCGCGCAATTAACCCTCA
CTAAAGGGAACAAAAGCTGGAGCTGCAAGC
Features (pLannotate 1.2.2; 31 found; start..end, strand, type, name):
      5..231     +  promoter       RSV promoter: Rous sarcoma virus enhancer/promoter
    232..412     +  LTR            5' LTR (truncated): truncated 5' long terminal repeat (LTR) from HIV-1
    459..584     +  misc_feature   HIV-1 Ψ: packaging signal of human immunodeficiency virus type 1
    568..931     +  CDS            HIV-1 gag (fragment): gag protein from human immunodeficiency virus 1; gag
   1077..1310    +  misc_feature   RRE: The Rev response element (RRE) of HIV-1 allows for Rev-dependent mRNA export from the nucleus to the cytoplasm.
   1687..1713    +  CDS            Rev (fragment): human immunodeficiency virus 1 (HIV-1) Rev protein; rev; enhances nuclear export of unspliced and incompletely spliced viral mRNAs
   1720..1743    +  promoter       SV40 promoter (fragment): SV40 early promoter
   1744..1815    +  promoter       SV40 promoter (fragment): SV40 enhancer and early promoter
   1839..1974    +  rep_origin     SV40 ori: SV40 origin of replication
   2020..2616    +  CDS            PuroR (fragment): puromycin N-acetyltransferase; pac from Streptomyces; confers resistance to puromycin
   2665..2782    +  misc_feature   cPPT/CTS: central polypurine tract and central termination sequence of HIV-1
   2847..2913    +  CDS            small t antigen (fragment): SV40 (simian virus 40) small t antigen
   2920..4098    +  promoter       EF-1α promoter: strong constitutive promoter for human elongation factor EF-1α
   4115..4909    +  CDS            NKX6-3: NKX63_HUMAN - Experimental evidence at transcript level: Swiss-Prot protein existence level 2. Putative transcription factor, which may be involved in patterning of central nervous system and pancreas. From Homo sapiens (Human).
   4925..4978    +  promoter       U6 promoter (fragment): RNA polymerase III promoter for human U6 snRNA
   5020..5608    +  misc_feature   WPRE: woodchuck hepatitis virus posttranscriptional regulatory element
   5659..5678    +  misc_feature   cPPT/CTS (fragment): central polypurine tract and central termination sequence of HIV-1
   5680..5913    +  LTR            3' LTR (ΔU3): self-inactivating 3' long terminal repeat (LTR) from HIV-1
   5991..6112    +  polyA_signal   SV40 poly(A) signal: SV40 polyadenylation signal
   6152..6287    +  rep_origin     SV40 ori: SV40 origin of replication
   6308..6326    -  promoter       T7 promoter: promoter for bacteriophage T7 RNA polymerase
   6334..6489    +  CDS            lacZα (fragment): LacZα fragment of β-galactosidase; lacZ fragment
   6494..6922    +  rep_origin     f1 ori (sequence partly withheld): f1 bacteriophage origin of replication; arrow indicates direction of (+) strand synthesis
   6975..7079    +  promoter       AmpR promoter: bla
   7080..7940    +  CDS            AmpR: β-lactamase; bla; confers resistance to ampicillin, carbenicillin, and related antibiotics
   8111..8699    +  rep_origin     ori: high-copy-number ColE1/pMB1/pBR322/pUC origin of replication
   8882..8974    +  CDS            lacI (fragment): lac repressor; lacI; The lac repressor binds to the lac operator to inhibit transcription in E. coli. This inhibition can be relieved by adding lactose or isopropyl-β-D-thiogalactopyranoside (IPTG).
   8987..9008    +  protein_bind   CAP binding site: CAP binding activates transcription in the presence of cAMP. E. coli catabolite activator protein
   9023..9053    +  promoter       lac promoter: promoter for the E. coli lac operon
   9061..9077    +  protein_bind   lac operator: The lac repressor binds to the lac operator to inhibit transcription in E. coli. This inhibition can be relieved by adding lactose or isopropyl-β-D-thiogalactopyranoside (IPTG). lac repressor encoded by lacI
   9122..9140    +  promoter       T3 promoter: promoter for bacteriophage T3 RNA polymerase
