[The description below was written by a language model from this plasmid's Addgene catalogue record and pLannotate feature annotations shown in this document.]
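Description:
TFORF2748 is a lentiviral mammalian expression plasmid built on the pLX_TRC317 backbone, carrying the human homeobox transcription factor NKX6-3 as a synthesized open reading frame. It belongs to a large barcoded transcription factor ORF collection: each member pairs one ORF with a unique 24-bp barcode, so that the factor delivered to a cell can be identified by sequencing in pooled overexpression screens, such as those probing directed differentiation. The barcode is not annotated as a separate feature. The catalogue insert (899 bp) is somewhat longer than the annotated NKX6-3 coding sequence (about 795 bp), which would be consistent with flanking or barcode sequence, although the record does not say so.

The viral portion has a third-generation, self-inactivating layout. An RSV promoter fused to a truncated HIV-1 5' LTR drives genomic RNA production in packaging cells, followed by the Ψ packaging signal, a gag fragment, the RRE for Rev-dependent export, a cPPT/CTS and a ΔU3 3' LTR. Within the provirus there are two expression units. SV40 early promoter elements precede a puromycin N-acetyltransferase gene for selecting transduced cells, and the strong constitutive EF-1α promoter drives NKX6-3, with a downstream WPRE to enhance transcript expression. A short U6 promoter fragment detected between the ORF and the WPRE appears to be residual sequence rather than a functional unit. Outside the LTRs lie an SV40 poly(A) signal, a second SV40 origin, an f1 origin and lac/T7/T3 remnants. The plasmid is propagated in E. coli through a high-copy ColE1/pUC-type origin with ampicillin resistance. The depositor notes that it can be prone to recombination.
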