Addgene plasmid #143607: TFORF2748
Purpose: Lentiviral vector for overexpressing transcription factor ORFs with unique 24-bp barcodes. Barcodes facilitate identification of transcription factors in pooled screens.
Depositing lab: Feng Zhang. Depositing organization: Broad Institute. Publication: A transcription factor atlas of directed differentiation. Joung J, Ma S, Tay T, Geiger-Schuller KR, Kirchgatterer PC, Verdine VK, Guo B, Arias-Garcia MA, Allen WE, Singh A, Kuksenko O, Abudayyeh OO, Gootenberg JS, Fu Z, Macrae RK, Buenrostro JD, Regev A, Zhang F. Cell. 2023 Jan 5;186(1):209-229.e26. doi: 10.1016/j.cell.2022.11.026. PubMed 36608654.
Backbone
  Vector backbone: pLX_TRC317
  Backbone manufacturer: Broad Institute Genetic Perturbation Platform
  Backbone size w/o insert (bp): 8264
  Vector type: Mammalian Expression, Lentiviral
  Selectable markers: Puromycin
Growth in bacteria
  Bacterial resistance: Ampicillin, 100 μg/mL
  Growth temperature: 37°C
  Growth strain: NEB Stable
  Copy number: High Copy
Gene/Insert
  Gene/Insert name: NKX6-3
  Species: H. sapiens (human)
  Insert size (bp): 899
  Entrez Gene: NKX6-3 (a.k.a. NKX6.3)
  Promoter: EF1a
  Cloning method: Unknown
  Sequencing primers: 5′ GGGTGGAGACTGAAGTTAGGCCAG; 3′ CACATAGCGTAAAAGGAGCAACATAG
Terms and licenses: Academic/Nonprofit Terms; Industry Terms: Not Available to Industry
Depositor comments: XM_017013143,ENST00000518699 . The transcription factor ORF portion of this plasmid was synthesized by Genewiz. Please test multiple small colonies in case of plasmid recombination. To make this collection available in a timely manner, a portion of this collection was not fully sequenced by Addgene. If an Addgene verified full plasmid sequence is not available, please contact us prior to placing an order to request the full sequence.
How to cite: TFORF2748 was a gift from Feng Zhang (Addgene plasmid # 143607 ; http://n2t.net/addgene:143607 ; RRID:Addgene_143607)
