>Addgene plasmid #143607 | TFORF2748 | depositor partial sequence | sequence record 282951 | Insert
ACCGCCACCATGGAGTCCAACCTGCAGGGGACGTTCCTGCTGAACAACACGCCGCTGGCTCAGTTTCCGG
AGATGAAGGCCCCGGTGTGCCAGTACTCTGTGCAGAACTCCTTCTACAAGCTCAGCCCCCCAGGGCTGGG
CCCCCAGCTGGCCGCCGGAACCCCCCACGGGATCACGGACATCCTGAGCAGGCCCGTGGCTGCGCCGAAC
AACAGCCTCCTCTCCGGCTACCCCCACGTGGCAGGCTTTGGGGGGCTCAGCTCGCAGGGGGTCTACTACA
GCCCCCAGGTAGGGAATTTTTCCAAGGCTGGGAACGAGTACCCGACCCGGACCCGGAACTGCTGGGCGGA
CACGGGCCAAGACTGGCGAGGCGGGCGGCAGTGCAGCAACACCCCAGACCCCCTGAGTGACAGCATACAC
AAGAAGAAGCACACCCGGCCCACCTTCACGGGGCACCAGATCTTTGCCCTGGAGAAAACCTTTGAGCAGA
CCAAGTACTTGGCTGGCCCCGAGAGGGCACGGCTGGCATACTCACTGGGCATGACCGAGTCGCAGGTCAA
GGTGTGGTTCCAGAACCGCAGGACCAAGTGGCGGAAGAAGAGCGCCCTGGAGCCCTCGTCCTCCACGCCC
CGGGCCCCGGGCGGCGCGGGTGCAGGCGCAGGCGGGGACCGCGCACCCTCGGAGAACGAGGACGACGAGT
ACAACAAGCCGCTGGACCCCGACTCGGACGACGAGAAGATCCGCCTGCTGCTGCGCAAGCACCGCGCCGC
CTTCTCGGTGCTCAGCCTGGGAGCGCACAGCGTCTAGTAATGAACTAGTCCGTAACTTGAAAGTATTTCG
ATTTCTTGGCTTTATATATCTTGTGGAAAGGACGAAAACGAAAGTCCAGTAGGCCCAAG
