>Addgene plasmid #143607 | TFORF2748 | depositor partial sequence | sequence record 282952 | Barcode
AAACGAAAGTCCAGTAGGCCCAAG
